Addgene plasmid #12005: pAG147 BC072452 3'UTR
Depositing lab: David Bartel. Depositing organization: Whitehead Institute for Biomedical Research. Publication: The widespread impact of mammalian MicroRNAs on mRNA repression and evolution. Farh KK, Grimson A, Jan C, Lewis BP, Johnston WK, Lim LP, Burge CB, Bartel DP. Science. 2005 Dec 16. 310(5755):1817-21. 10.1126/science.1121158 PubMed 16308420.
Backbone
  Vector backbone: pIS2
  Backbone manufacturer: pIS2 derived from pRL-SV40 (Promega)
  Backbone size w/o insert (bp): 3700
  Vector type: Mammalian Expression, Luciferase
Growth in bacteria
  Bacterial resistance: Ampicillin, 100 μg/mL
  Growth temperature: 37°C
  Growth strain: DH5alpha
  Copy number: High Copy
Gene/Insert
  Gene/Insert name: N12 3'UTR
  Species: H. sapiens (human)
  Insert size (bp): 730
  GenBank ID: BC072452
  Entrez Gene: FAM107B (a.k.a. C10orf45, HITS)
  Cloning method: Restriction Enzyme; 5′ cloning site SacI (not destroyed); 3′ cloning site NheI (not destroyed)
  Sequencing primers: 5′ EBV rev primer (GTGGTTTGTCCAAACTCATC)
Terms and licenses: Academic/Nonprofit Terms; Industry Terms: Not Available to Industry
Depositor comments: BC072452 3'UTR in renilla luciferase reporter plasmid.
How to cite: pAG147 BC072452 3'UTR was a gift from David Bartel (Addgene plasmid # 12005 ; http://n2t.net/addgene:12005 ; RRID:Addgene_12005)
