[The description below was written by a language model from this plasmid's Addgene catalogue record and pLannotate feature annotations shown in this document.]
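Description:
pAG147 BC072452 3'UTR is a mammalian Renilla luciferase reporter plasmid built on pIS2, a backbone derived from the commercial pRL-SV40 vector. It is maintained in E. coli as a high-copy plasmid through a ColE1/pUC-type origin and selected with ampicillin via the β-lactamase gene and its native promoter. The annotated sequence record is about 4.45 kb, consistent with a backbone of roughly 3.7 kb plus an insert of roughly 730 bp.

The reporter unit begins with the SV40 enhancer and early promoter, followed by a chimeric β-globin/immunoglobulin heavy chain intron that promotes efficient processing and expression of the transcript. A short T7 promoter sits just upstream of the coding region and would permit in vitro transcription. It is followed by the Renilla reniformis luciferase open reading frame. The insert is a human 3'UTR fragment, listed as N12 3'UTR, from the GenBank entry BC072452 and assigned to FAM107B. It was cloned between SacI and NheI sites that remain intact. The feature table does not annotate the insert, but it should occupy the unannotated interval between the end of the luciferase coding sequence and the SV40 polyadenylation signal, so it becomes the 3'UTR of the luciferase mRNA. A small fragment of SV40 large T antigen sequence next to the poly(A) signal is a remnant of the SV40-derived region.

Placing an endogenous 3'UTR behind luciferase lets post-transcriptional regulation acting through that UTR be read out as a change in Renilla activity in transfected mammalian cells. The associated publication concerns microRNA-mediated mRNA repression, which suggests the construct was used to test microRNA targeting of this UTR. The record does not state which microRNA or sites were examined.
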