Features (pLannotate 1.2.2; 9 found; start..end, strand, type, name):
     62..419     +  promoter       SV40 promoter: SV40 enhancer and early promoter
    489..621     +  intron         chimeric intron: chimera between introns from human β-globin and immunoglobulin heavy chain genes
    666..684     +  promoter       T7 promoter: promoter for bacteriophage T7 RNA polymerase
    694..1629    +  CDS            Rluc: luciferase from the anthozoan coelenterate Renilla reniformis (sea pansy)
   2407..2528    -  polyA_signal   SV40 poly(A) signal: SV40 polyadenylation signal
   2551..2619    -  CDS            large T antigen (fragment): large T antigen from SV40 (simian virus 40)
   2661..2765    +  promoter       AmpR promoter: bla
   2766..3626    +  CDS            AmpR: β-lactamase; bla; confers resistance to ampicillin, carbenicillin, and related antibiotics
   3797..4385    +  rep_origin     ori: high-copy-number ColE1/pMB1/pBR322/pUC origin of replication
>Addgene plasmid #12005 | pAG147 BC072452 3'UTR | depositor full sequence | sequence record 7164 | Author sequence
AGATCTGCGCAGCACCATGGCCTGAAATAACCTCTGAAAGAGGAACTTGGTTAGGTACCTTCTGAGGCGG
AAAGAACCAGCTGTGGAATGTGTGTCAGTTAGGGTGTGGAAAGTCCCCAGGCTCCCCAGCAGGCAGAAGT
ATGCAAAGCATGCATCTCAATTAGTCAGCAACCAGGTGTGGAAAGTCCCCAGGCTCCCCAGCAGGCAGAA
GTATGCAAAGCATGCATCTCAATTAGTCAGCAACCATAGTCCCGCCCCTAACTCCGCCCATCCCGCCCCT
AACTCCGCCCAGTTCCGCCCATTCTCCGCCCCATGGCTGACTAATTTTTTTTATTTATGCAGAGGCCGAG
GCCGCCTCGGCCTCTGAGCTATTCCAGAAGTAGTGAGGAGGCTTTTTTGGAGGCCTAGGCTTTTGCAAAA
AGCTTGATTCTTCTGACACAACAGTCTCGAACTTAAGCTGCAGAAGTTGGTCGTGAGGCACTGGGCAGGT
AAGTATCAAGGTTACAAGACAGGTTTAAGGAGACCAATAGAAACTGGGCTTGTCGAGACAGAGAAGACTC
TTGCGTTTCTGATAGGCACCTATTGGTCTTACTGACATCCACTTTGCCTTTCTCTCCACAGGTGTCCACT
CCCAGTTCAATTACAGCTCTTAAGGCTAGAGTACTTAATACGACTCACTATAGGCTAGCCACCATGACTT
CGAAAGTTTATGATCCAGAACAAAGGAAACGGATGATAACTGGTCCGCAGTGGTGGGCCAGATGTAAACA
AATGAATGTTCTTGATTCATTTATTAATTATTATGATTCAGAAAAACATGCAGAAAATGCTGTTATTTTT
TTACATGGTAACGCGGCCTCTTCTTATTTATGGCGACATGTTGTGCCACATATTGAGCCAGTAGCGCGGT
GTATTATACCAGACCTTATTGGTATGGGCAAATCAGGCAAATCTGGTAATGGTTCTTATAGGTTACTTGA
TCATTACAAATATCTTACTGCATGGTTTGAACTTCTTAATTTACCAAAGAAGATCATTTTTGTCGGCCAT
GATTGGGGTGCTTGTTTGGCATTTCATTATAGCTATGAGCATCAAGATAAGATCAAAGCAATAGTTCACG
CTGAAAGTGTAGTAGATGTGATTGAATCATGGGATGAATGGCCTGATATTGAAGAAGATATTGCGTTGAT
CAAATCTGAAGAAGGAGAAAAAATGGTTTTGGAGAATAACTTCTTCGTGGAAACCATGTTGCCATCAAAA
ATCATGAGAAAGTTAGAACCAGAAGAATTTGCAGCATATCTTGAACCATTCAAAGAGAAAGGTGAAGTTC
GTCGTCCAACATTATCATGGCCTCGTGAAATCCCGTTAGTAAAAGGTGGTAAACCTGACGTTGTACAAAT
TGTTAGGAATTATAATGCTTATCTACGTGCAAGTGATGATTTACCAAAAATGTTTATTGAATCGGACCCA
GGATTCTTTTCCAATGCTATTGTTGAAGGTGCCAAGAAGTTTCCTAATACTGAATTTGTCAAAGTAAAAG
GTCTTCATTTTTCGCAAGAAGATGCACCTGATGAAATGGGAAAATATATCAAATCGTTCGTTGAGCGAGT
TCTCAAAAATGAACAATAATTCTAGGAGCTCTCCTATTCGCCAAATGAAGGGCAGTGCCCCGCACGTAAG
TTGGAATGATGGACCTGTGTTCAGAGACTTAACAGAACCAACAAGCAAAACAAGTGAGAACAGGAAAAAG
GAAGAGGACACTGGAATCAATTCTTGAGAGTTGCACTACTTGGTTTTTCTTCCATTCCAAGTTTCGTGGG
ACCCAGAGCCTTTTTTCTTTTAAAAGCTAAAAAACAAGTGTTTAATTCCTCTTTTTGTTATCTGTTAGAT
AATTGAGATCACCTAGAAATGCGTTTAATCTGTTCACTCACTGTAAATTTTGAGGACCCAGAATTGTCTT
GTTTAATTTATACTTTCACCCCTGTTGCAGTTAACACCAGAGAAGGAACGTGAATGTCGAGCACAGCCAC
TACCCTTGTTGGCACTTAATTTAGAAATAGGGTGAGAAGTTTAAAAGCCCATCTTGATTTTATTTTCATT
CCTTTTGGTTCTCTGTGTAATAATAGCAGGCTACATAGTGACATTCCAGTTCCAAGAAGGTACATCCTGT
CCATTCATTAATTGCTTTGATTACTAGGAGGGTTTCTGTTCAGTTTTGTTTTTAAATGTCTTGCTGATCT
AGTTCTTTCAGATGGAATAACCTTCCAGTCCCTTAGAGAGTGGAACTAGTCCATATAACCCAGCTTCAGT
AGCAAAAGTAGAAGCCGCCACATCTTTTCATTTCTCCAAGAGGAGAGTGGGGAAGGTTCGCTAGTGTTCT
AGAGCGGCCGCTTCGAGCAGACATGATAAGATACATTGATGAGTTTGGACAAACCACAACTAGAATGCAG
TGAAAAAAATGCTTTATTTGTGAAATTTGTGATGCTATTGCTTTATTTGTAACCATTATAAGCTGCAATA
AACAAGTTAACAACAACAATTGCATTCATTTTATGTTTCAGGTTCAGGGGGAGGTGTGGGAGGTTTTTTA
AAGCAAGTAAAACCTCTACAAATGTGGTAAAATCGATAAGGATCCAGGTGGCACTTTTCGGGGAAATGTG
CGCGGAACCCCTATTTGTTTATTTTTCTAAATACATTCAAATATGTATCCGCTCATGAGACAATAACCCT
GATAAATGCTTCAATAATATTGAAAAAGGAAGAGTATGAGTATTCAACATTTCCGTGTCGCCCTTATTCC
CTTTTTTGCGGCATTTTGCCTTCCTGTTTTTGCTCACCCAGAAACGCTGGTGAAAGTAAAAGATGCTGAA
GATCAGTTGGGTGCACGAGTGGGTTACATCGAACTGGATCTCAACAGCGGTAAGATCCTTGAGAGTTTTC
GCCCCGAAGAACGTTTTCCAATGATGAGCACTTTTAAAGTTCTGCTATGTGGCGCGGTATTATCCCGTAT
TGACGCCGGGCAAGAGCAACTCGGTCGCCGCATACACTATTCTCAGAATGACTTGGTTGAGTACTCACCA
GTCACAGAAAAGCATCTTACGGATGGCATGACAGTAAGAGAATTATGCAGTGCTGCCATAACCATGAGTG
ATAACACTGCGGCCAACTTACTTCTGACAACGATCGGAGGACCGAAGGAGCTAACCGCTTTTTTGCACAA
CATGGGGGATCATGTAACTCGCCTTGATCGTTGGGAACCGGAGCTGAATGAAGCCATACCAAACGACGAG
CGTGACACCACGATGCCTGTAGCAATGGCAACAACGTTGCGCAAACTATTAACTGGCGAACTACTTACTC
TAGCTTCCCGGCAACAATTAATAGACTGGATGGAGGCGGATAAAGTTGCAGGACCACTTCTGCGCTCGGC
CCTTCCGGCTGGCTGGTTTATTGCTGATAAATCTGGAGCCGGTGAGCGTGGGTCTCGCGGTATCATTGCA
GCACTGGGGCCAGATGGTAAGCCCTCCCGTATCGTAGTTATCTACACGACGGGGAGTCAGGCAACTATGG
ATGAACGAAATAGACAGATCGCTGAGATAGGTGCCTCACTGATTAAGCATTGGTAACTGTCAGACCAAGT
TTACTCATATATACTTTAGATTGATTTAAAACTTCATTTTTAATTTAAAAGGATCTAGGTGAAGATCCTT
TTTGATAATCTCATGACCAAAATCCCTTAACGTGAGTTTTCGTTCCACTGAGCGTCAGACCCCGTAGAAA
AGATCAAAGGATCTTCTTGAGATCCTTTTTTTCTGCGCGTAATCTGCTGCTTGCAAACAAAAAAACCACC
GCTACCAGCGGTGGTTTGTTTGCCGGATCAAGAGCTACCAACTCTTTTTCCGAAGGTAACTGGCTTCAGC
AGAGCGCAGATACCAAATACTGTTCTTCTAGTGTAGCCGTAGTTAGGCCACCACTTCAAGAACTCTGTAG
CACCGCCTACATACCTCGCTCTGCTAATCCTGTTACCAGTGGCTGCTGCCAGTGGCGATAAGTCGTGTCT
TACCGGGTTGGACTCAAGACGATAGTTACCGGATAAGGCGCAGCGGTCGGGCTGAACGGGGGGTTCGTGC
ACACAGCCCAGCTTGGAGCGAACGACCTACACCGAACTGAGATACCTACAGCGTGAGCTATGAGAAAGCG
CCACGCTTCCCGAAGGGAGAAAGGCGGACAGGTATCCGGTAAGCGGCAGGGTCGGAACAGGAGAGCGCAC
GAGGGAGCTTCCAGGGGGAAACGCCTGGTATCTTTATAGTCCTGTCGGGTTTCGCCACCTCTGACTTGAG
CGTCGATTTTTGTGATGCTCGTCAGGGGGGCGGAGCCTATGGAAAAACGCCAGCAACGCGGCCTTTTTAC
GGTTCCTGGCCTTTTGCTGGCCTTTTGCTCACATGGCTCGAC
