>Addgene plasmid #12005 | pAG147 BC072452 3'UTR | addgene partial sequence | sequence record 18598 | 12005 with EBV-rev
CTGCTCGAGCGGCCGCTCTAGAACAACTAGCGAACCTTCCCCACTCTCCTCTTGGAGAAATGAAAAGATG
TGGCGGCTTCTACTTTTGCTACTGAAGCTGGGTTATATGGACTAGTTCCACTCTCTAAGGGACTGGAAGG
TTATTCCATCTGAAAGAACTAGATCAGCAAGACATTTAAAAACAAAACTGAACAGAAACCCTCCTAGTAA
TCAAAGCAATTAATGAATGGACAGGATGTACCTTCTTGGAACTGGAATGTCACTATGTAGCCTGCTATTA
TTACACAGAGAACCAAAAGGAATGAAAATAAAATCAAGATGGGCTTTTAAACTTCTCACCCTATTTCTAA
ATTAAGTGCCAACAAGGGTAGTGGCTGTGCTCGACATTCACGTTCCTTCTCTGGTGTTAACTGCAACAGG
GGTGAAAGTATAAATTAAACAAGACAATTCTGGGTCCTCAAAATTTACAGTGAGTGAACAGATTAAACGC
ATTTCTAGGTGATCTCAATTATCTAACAGATAACAAAAAGAGGAATTAAACACTTGTTTTTTAGCTTTTA
AAAGAAAAAAGGCTCTGGGTCCCACGAAACTTGGAATGGAAGAAAAACCAAGTAGTGCAACTCTCAAGAA
TTGATTCCAGTGTCCTCTTCCTTTTTCCTGTTCTCACTTGTTTTGCTTGTTGGTTCTGTTAAGTCTCTG
